>Addgene plasmid #171019 | pCDH-EF1-Large BiT - SNAP-tag - Beta-actin | addgene full sequence | sequence record 337542 | Addgene NGS Result
ACGCGTGTAGTCTTATGCAATACTCTTGTAGTCTTGCAACATGGTAACGATGAGTTAGCAACATGCCTTA
CAAGGAGAGAAAAAGCACCGTGCATGCCGATTGGTGGAAGTAAGGTGGTACGATCGTGCCTTATTAGGAA
GGCAACAGACGGGTCTGACATGGATTGGACGAACCACTGAATTGCCGCATTGCAGAGATATTGTATTTAA
GTGCCTAGCTCGATACATAAACGGGTCTCTCTGGTTAGACCAGATCTGAGCCTGGGAGCTCTCTGGCTAA
CTAGGGAACCCACTGCTTAAGCCTCAATAAAGCTTGCCTTGAGTGCTTCAAGTAGTGTGTGCCCGTCTGT
TGTGTGACTCTGGTAACTAGAGATCCCTCAGACCCTTTTAGTCAGTGTGGAAAATCTCTAGCAGTGGCGC
CCGAACAGGGACTTGAAAGCGAAAGGGAAACCAGAGGAGCTCTCTCGACGCAGGACTCGGCTTGCTGAAG
CGCGCACGGCAAGAGGCGAGGGGCGGCGACTGGTGAGTACGCCAAAAATTTTGACTAGCGGAGGCTAGAA
GGAGAGAGATGGGTGCGAGAGCGTCAGTATTAAGCGGGGGAGAATTAGATCGCGATGGGAAAAAATTCGG
TTAAGGCCAGGGGGAAAGAAAAAATATAAATTAAAACATATAGTATGGGCAAGCAGGGAGCTAGAACGAT
TCGCAGTTAATCCTGGCCTGTTAGAAACATCAGAAGGCTGTAGACAAATACTGGGACAGCTACAACCATC
CCTTCAGACAGGATCAGAAGAACTTAGATCATTATATAATACAGTAGCAACCCTCTATTGTGTGCATCAA
AGGATAGAGATAAAAGACACCAAGGAAGCTTTAGACAAGATAGAGGAAGAGCAAAACAAAAGTAAGACCA
CCGCACAGCAAGCGGCCACTGATCTTCAGACCTGGAGGAGGAGATATGAGGGACAATTGGAGAAGTGAAT
TATATAAATATAAAGTAGTAAAAATTGAACCATTAGGAGTAGCACCCACCAAGGCAAAGAGAAGAGTGGT
GCAGAGAGAAAAAAGAGCAGTGGGAATAGGAGCTTTGTTCCTTGGGTTCTTGGGAGCAGCAGGAAGCACT
ATGGGCGCAGCGTCAATGACGCTGACGGTACAGGCCAGACAATTATTGTCTGGTATAGTGCAGCAGCAGA
ACAATTTGCTGAGGGCTATTGAGGCGCAACAGCATCTGTTGCAACTCACAGTCTGGGGCATCAAGCAGCT
CCAGGCAAGAATCCTGGCTGTGGAAAGATACCTAAAGGATCAACAGCTCCTGGGGATTTGGGGTTGCTCT
GGAAAACTCATTTGCACCACTGCTGTGCCTTGGAATGCTAGTTGGAGTAATAAATCTCTGGAACAGATTT
GGAATCACACGACCTGGATGGAGTGGGACAGAGAAATTAACAATTACACAAGCTTAATACACTCCTTAAT
TGAAGAATCGCAAAACCAGCAAGAAAAGAATGAACAAGAATTATTGGAATTAGATAAATGGGCAAGTTTG
TGGAATTGGTTTAACATAACAAATTGGCTGTGGTATATAAAATTATTCATAATGATAGTAGGAGGCTTGG
TAGGTTTAAGAATAGTTTTTGCTGTACTTTCTATAGTGAATAGAGTTAGGCAGGGATATTCACCATTATC
GTTTCAGACCCACCTCCCAACCCCGAGGGGACCCGACAGGCCCGAAGGAATAGAAGAAGAAGGTGGAGAG
AGAGACAGAGACAGATCCATTCGATTAGTGAACGGATCTCGACGGTATCGGTTAACTTTTAAAAGAAAAG
GGGGGATTGGGGGGTACAGTGCAGGGGAAAGAATAGTAGACATAATAGCAACAGACATACAAACTAAAGA
ATTACAAAAACAAATTACAAAATTCAAAATTTTATCGATACTAGTGGATCTGCGATCGCTCCGGTGCCCG
TCAGTGGGCAGAGCGCACATCGCCCACAGTCCCCGAGAAGTTGGGGGGAGGGGTCGGCAATTGAACGGGT
GCCTAGAGAAGGTGGCGCGGGGTAAACTGGGAAAGTGATGTCGTGTACTGGCTCCGCCTTTTTCCCGAGG
GTGGGGGAGAACCGTATATAAGTGCAGTAGTCGCCGTGAACGTTCTTTTTCGCAACGGGTTTGCCGCCAG
AACACAGCTGAAGCTTCGAGGGGCTCGCATCTCTCCTTCACGCGCCCGCCGCCCTACCTGAGGCCGCCAT
CCACGCCGGTTGAGTCGCGTTCTGCCGCCTCCCGCCTGTGGTGCCTCCTGAACTGCGTCCGCCGTCTAGG
TAAGTTTAAAGCTCAGGTCGAGACCGGGCCTTTGTCCGGCGCTCCCTTGGAGCCTACCTAGACTCAGCCG
GCTCTCCACGCTTTGCCTGACCCTGCTTGCTCAACTCTACGTCTTTGTTTCGTTTTCTGTTCTGCGCCGT
TACAGATCCAAGCTGTGACCGGCGCCTACTCTAGAGGCCACCATGATGGTCTTCACACTCGAAGATTTCG
TTGGGGACTGGGAACAGACAGCCGCCTACAACCTGGACCAAGTCCTTGAACAGGGAGGTGTGTCCAGTTT
GCTGCAGAATCTCGCCGTGTCCGTAACTCCGATCCAAAGGATTGTCCGGAGCGGTGAAAATGCCCTGAAG
ATCGACATCCATGTCATCATCCCGTATGAAGGTCTGAGCGCCGACCAAATGGCCCAGATCGAAGAGGTGT
TTAAGGTGGTGTACCCTGTGGATGATCATCACTTTAAGGTGATCCTGCCCTATGGCACACTGGTAATCGA
CGGGGTTACGCCGAACATGCTGAACTATTTCGGACGGCCGTATGAAGGCATCGCCGTGTTCGACGGCAAA
AAGATCACTGTAACAGGGACCCTGTGGAACGGCAACAAAATTATCGACGAGCGCCTGATCACCCCCGACG
GCTCCATGCTGTTCCGAGTAACCATCAACAGTATGGACAAAGACTGCGAAATGAAGCGCACCACCCTGGA
TAGCCCTCTGGGCAAGCTGGAACTGTCTGGGTGCGAACAGGGCCTGCACCGTATCATCTTCCTGGGCAAA
GGAACATCTGCCGCCGACGCCGTGGAAGTGCCTGCCCCAGCCGCCGTGCTGGGCGGACCAGAGCCACTGA
TGCAGGCCACCGCCTGGCTCAACGCCTACTTTCACCAGCCTGAGGCCATCGAGGAGTTCCCTGTGCCAGC
CCTGCACCACCCAGTGTTCCAGCAGGAGAGCTTTACCCGCCAGGTGCTGTGGAAACTGCTGAAAGTGGTG
AAGTTCGGAGAGGTCATCAGCTACAGCCACCTGGCCGCCCTGGCCGGCAATCCCGCCGCCACCGCCGCCG
TGAAAACCGCCCTGAGCGGAAATCCCGTGCCCATTCTGATCCCCTGCCACCGGGTGGTGCAGGGCGACCT
GGACGTGGGGGGCTACGAGGGCGGGCTCGCCGTGAAAGAGTGGCTGCTGGCCCACGAGGGCCACAGACTG
GGCAAGCCTGGGCTGGGTCCTGCAGGCGGATCCATGGATGATGATATCGCCGCGCTCGTCGTCGACAACG
GCTCCGGCATGTGCAAGGCCGGCTTCGCGGGCGACGATGCCCCCCGGGCCGTCTTCCCCTCCATCGTGGG
GCGCCCCAGGCACCAGGGCGTGATGGTGGGCATGGGTCAGAAGGATTCCTATGTGGGCGACGAGGCCCAG
AGCAAGAGAGGCATCCTCACCCTGAAGTACCCCATCGAGCACGGCATCGTCACCAACTGGGACGACATGG
AGAAAATCTGGCACCACACCTTCTACAATGAGCTGCGTGTGGCTCCCGAGGAGCACCCCGTGCTGCTGAC
CGAGGCCCCCCTGAACCCCAAGGCCAACCGCGAGAAGATGACCCAGATCATGTTTGAGACCTTCAACACC
CCAGCCATGTACGTTGCTATCCAGGCTGTGCTATCCCTGTACGCCTCTGGCCGTACCACTGGCATCGTGA
TGGACTCCGGTGACGGGGTCACCCACACTGTGCCCATCTACGAGGGGTATGCCCTCCCCCATGCCATCCT
GCGTCTGGACCTGGCTGGCCGGGACCTGACTGACTACCTCATGAAGATCCTCACCGAGCGCGGCTACAGC
TTCACCACCACGGCCGAGCGGGAAATCGTGCGTGACATTAAGGAGAAGCTGTGCTACGTCGCCCTGGACT
TCGAGCAAGAGATGGCCACGGCTGCTTCCAGCTCCTCCCTGGAGAAGAGCTACGAGCTGCCTGACGGCCA
GGTCATCACCATTGGCAATGAGCGGTTCCGCTGCCCTGAGGCACTCTTCCAGCCTTCCTTCCTGGGCATG
GAGTCCTGTGGCATCCACGAAACTACCTTCAACTCCATCATGAAGTGTGACGTGGACATCCGCAAAGACC
TGTACGCCAACACAGTGCTGTCTGGCGGCACCACCATGTACCCTGGCATTGCCGACAGGATGCAGAAGGA
GATCACTGCCCTGGCACCCAGCACAATGAAGATCAAGATCATTGCTCCTCCTGAGCGCAAGTACTCCGTG
TGGATCGGCGGCTCCATCCTGGCCTCGCTGTCCACCTTCCAGCAGATGTGGATCAGCAAGCAGGAGTATG
ACGAGTCCGGCCCCTCCATCGTCCACCGCAAATGCTTCTAGGAATTCGAATTTAAATCGGATCCGCGGCC
GCGCCCCTCTCCCTCCCCCCCCCCTAACGTTACTGGCCGAAGCCGCTTGGAATAAGGCCGGTGTGCGTTT
GTCTATATGTTATTTTCCACCATATTGCCGTCTTTTGGCAATGTGAGGGCCCGGAAACCTGGCCCTGTCT
TCTTGACGAGCATTCCTAGGGGTCTTTCCCCTCTCGCCAAAGGAATGCAAGGTCTGTTGAATGTCGTGAA
GGAAGCAGTTCCTCTGGAAGCTTCTTGAAGACAAACAACGTCTGTAGCGACCCTTTGCAGGCAGCGGAAC
CCCCCACCTGGCGACAGGTGCCTCTGCGGCCAAAAGCCACGTGTATAAGATACACCTGCAAAGGCGGCAC
AACCCCAGTGCCACGTTGTGAGTTGGATAGTTGTGGAAAGAGTCAAATGGCTCTCCTCAAGCGTATTCAA
CAAGGGGCTGAAGGATGCCCAGAAGGTACCCCATTGTATGGGATCTGATCTGGGGCCTCGGTGCACATGC
TTTACATGTGTTTAGTCGAGGTTAAAAAAACGTCTAGGCCCCCCGAACCACGGGGACGTGGTTTTCCTTT
GAAAAACACGATGATAATATGGCCACAACCATGGCGTCCGGAATGACCGAGTACAAGCCCACGGTGCGCC
TCGCCACCCGCGACGACGTCCCCAGGGCCGTACGCACCCTCGCCGCCGCGTTCGCCGACTACCCCGCCAC
GCGCCACACCGTCGATCCGGACCGCCACATCGAGCGGGTCACCGAGCTGCAAGAACTCTTCCTCACGCGC
GTCGGGCTCGACATCGGCAAGGTGTGGGTCGCGGACGACGGCGCCGCGGTGGCGGTCTGGACCACGCCGG
AGAGCGTCGAAGCGGGGGCGGTGTTCGCCGAGATCGGCCCGCGCATGGCCGAGTTGAGCGGTTCCCGGCT
GGCCGCGCAGCAACAGATGGAAGGCCTCCTGGCGCCGCACCGGCCCAAGGAGCCCGCGTGGTTCCTGGCC
ACCGTCGGCGTCTCGCCCGACCACCAGGGCAAGGGTCTGGGCAGCGCCGTCGTGCTCCCCGGAGTGGAGG
CGGCCGAGCGCGCCGGGGTGCCCGCCTTCCTGGAGACCTCCGCGCCCCGCAACCTCCCCTTCTACGAGCG
GCTCGGCTTCACCGTCACCGCCGACGTCGAGGTGCCCGAAGGACCGCGCACCTGGTGCATGACCCGCAAG
CCCGGTGCCTAGGTCGACAATCAACCTCTGGATTACAAAATTTGTGAAAGATTGACTGGTATTCTTAACT
ATGTTGCTCCTTTTACGCTATGTGGATACGCTGCTTTAATGCCTTTGTATCATGCTATTGCTTCCCGTAT
GGCTTTCATTTTCTCCTCCTTGTATAAATCCTGGTTGCTGTCTCTTTATGAGGAGTTGTGGCCCGTTGTC
AGGCAACGTGGCGTGGTGTGCACTGTGTTTGCTGACGCAACCCCCACTGGTTGGGGCATTGCCACCACCT
GTCAGCTCCTTTCCGGGACTTTCGCTTTCCCCCTCCCTATTGCCACGGCGGAACTCATCGCCGCCTGCCT
TGCCCGCTGCTGGACAGGGGCTCGGCTGTTGGGCACTGACAATTCCGTGGTGTTGTCGGGGAAATCATCG
TCCTTTCCTTGGCTGCTCGCCTGTGTTGCCACCTGGATTCTGCGCGGGACGTCCTTCTGCTACGTCCCTT
CGGCCCTCAATCCAGCGGACCTTCCTTCCCGCGGCCTGCTGCCGGCTCTGCGGCCTCTTCCGCGTCTTCG
CCTTCGCCCTCAGACGAGTCGGATCTCCCTTTGGGCCGCCTCCCCGCCTGGTACCTTTAAGACCAATGAC
TTACAAGGCAGCTGTAGATCTTAGCCACTTTTTAAAAGAAAAGGGGGGACTGGAAGGGCTAATTCACTCC
CAACGAAGATAAGATCTGCTTTTTGCTTGTACTGGGTCTCTCTGGTTAGACCAGATCTGAGCCTGGGAGC
TCTCTGGCTAACTAGGGAACCCACTGCTTAAGCCTCAATAAAGCTTGCCTTGAGTGCTTCAAGTAGTGTG
TGCCCGTCTGTTGTGTGACTCTGGTAACTAGAGATCCCTCAGACCCTTTTAGTCAGTGTGGAAAATCTCT
AGCAGTAGTAGTTCATGTCATCTTATTATTCAGTATTTATAACTTGCAAAGAAATGAATATCAGAGAGTG
AGAGGAACTTGTTTATTGCAGCTTATAATGGTTACAAATAAAGCAATAGCATCACAAATTTCACAAATAA
AGCATTTTTTTCACTGCATTCTAGTTGTGGTTTGTCCAAACTCATCAATGTATCTTATCATGTCTGGCTC
TAGCTATCCCGCCCCTAACTCCGCCCATCCCGCCCCTAACTCCGCCCAGTTCCGCCCATTCTCCGCCCCA
TGGCTGACTAATTTTTTTTATTTATGCAGAGGCCGAGGCCGCCTCGGCCTCTGAGCTATTCCAGAAGTAG
TGAGGAGGCTTTTTTGGAGGCCTAGACTTTTGCAGAGACCAAATTCGTAATCATGTCATAGCTGTTTCCT
GTGTGAAATTGTTATCCGCTCACAATTCCACACAACATACGAGCCGGAAGCATAAAGTGTAAAGCCTGGG
GTGCCTAATGAGTGAGCTAACTCACATTAATTGCGTTGCGCTCACTGCCCGCTTTCCAGTCGGGAAACCT
GTCGTGCCAGCTGCATTAATGAATCGGCCAACGCGCGGGGAGAGGCGGTTTGCGTATTGGGCGCTCTTCC
GCTTCCTCGCTCACTGACTCGCTGCGCTCGGTCGTTCGGCTGCGGCGAGCGGTATCAGCTCACTCAAAGG
CGGTAATACGGTTATCCACAGAATCAGGGGATAACGCAGGAAAGAACATGTGAGCAAAAGGCCAGCAAAA
GGCCAGGAACCGTAAAAAGGCCGCGTTGCTGGCGTTTTTCCATAGGCTCCGCCCCCCTGACGAGCATCAC
AAAAATCGACGCTCAAGTCAGAGGTGGCGAAACCCGACAGGACTATAAAGATACCAGGCGTTTCCCCCTG
GAAGCTCCCTCGTGCGCTCTCCTGTTCCGACCCTGCCGCTTACCGGATACCTGTCCGCCTTTCTCCCTTC
GGGAAGCGTGGCGCTTTCTCATAGCTCACGCTGTAGGTATCTCAGTTCGGTGTAGGTCGTTCGCTCCAAG
CTGGGCTGTGTGCACGAACCCCCCGTTCAGCCCGACCGCTGCGCCTTATCCGGTAACTATCGTCTTGAGT
CCAACCCGGTAAGACACGACTTATCGCCACTGGCAGCAGCCACTGGTAACAGGATTAGCAGAGCGAGGTA
TGTAGGCGGTGCTACAGAGTTCTTGAAGTGGTGGCCTAACTACGGCTACACTAGAAGAACAGTATTTGGT
ATCTGCGCTCTGCTGAAGCCAGTTACCTTCGGAAAAAGAGTTGGTAGCTCTTGATCCGGCAAACAAACCA
CCGCTGGTAGCGGTGGTTTTTTTGTTTGCAAGCAGCAGATTACGCGCAGAAAAAAAGGATCTCAAGAAGA
TCCTTTGATCTTTTCTACGGGGTCTGACGCTCAGTGGAACGAAAACTCACGTTAAGGGATTTTGGTCATG
AGATTATCAAAAAGGATCTTCACCTAGATCCTTTTAAATTAAAAATGAAGTTTTAAATCAATCTAAAGTA
TATATGAGTAAACTTGGTCTGACAGTTACCAATGCTTAATCAGTGAGGCACCTATCTCAGCGATCTGTCT
ATTTCGTTCATCCATAGTTGCCTGACTCCCCGTCGTGTAGATAACTACGATACGGGAGGGCTTACCATCT
GGCCCCAGTGCTGCAATGATACCGCGAGACCCACGCTCACCGGCTCCAGATTTATCAGCAATAAACCAGC
CAGCCGGAAGGGCCGAGCGCAGAAGTGGTCCTGCAACTTTATCCGCCTCCATCCAGTCTATTAATTGTTG
CCGGGAAGCTAGAGTAAGTAGTTCGCCAGTTAATAGTTTGCGCAACGTTGTTGCCATTGCTACAGGCATC
GTGGTGTCACGCTCGTCGTTTGGTATGGCTTCATTCAGCTCCGGTTCCCAACGATCAAGGCGAGTTACAT
GATCCCCCATGTTGTGCAAAAAAGCGGTTAGCTCCTTCGGTCCTCCGATCGTTGTCAGAAGTAAGTTGGC
CGCAGTGTTATCACTCATGGTTATGGCAGCACTGCATAATTCTCTTACTGTCATGCCATCCGTAAGATGC
TTTTCTGTGACTGGTGAGTACTCAACCAAGTCATTCTGAGAATAGTGTATGCGGCGACCGAGTTGCTCTT
GCCCGGCGTCAATACGGGATAATACCGCGCCACATAGCAGAACTTTAAAAGTGCTCATCATTGGAAAACG
TTCTTCGGGGCGAAAACTCTCAAGGATCTTACCGCTGTTGAGATCCAGTTCGATGTAACCCACTCGTGCA
CCCAACTGATCTTCAGCATCTTTTACTTTCACCAGCGTTTCTGGGTGAGCAAAAACAGGAAGGCAAAATG
CCGCAAAAAAGGGAATAAGGGCGACACGGAAATGTTGAATACTCATACTCTTCCTTTTTCAATATTATTG
AAGCATTTATCAGGGTTATTGTCTCATGAGCGGATACATATTTGAATGTATTTAGAAAAATAAACAAATA
GGGGTTCCGCGCACATTTCCCCGAAAAGTGCCACCTGACGTCTAAGAAACCATTATTATCATGACATTAA
CCTATAAAAATAGGCGTATCACGAGGCCCTTTCGTCTCGCGCGTTTCGGTGATGACGGTGAAAACCTCTG
ACACATGCAGCTCCCGGAGACGGTCACAGCTTGTCTGTAAGCGGATGCCGGGAGCAGACAAGCCCGTCAG
GGCGCGTCAGCGGGTGTTGGCGGGTGTCGGGGCTGGCTTAACTATGCGGCATCAGAGCAGATTGTACTGA
GAGTGCACCATATGCGGTGTGAAATACCGCACAGATGCGTAAGGAGAAAATACCGCATCAGGCGCCATTC
GCCATTCAGGCTGCGCAACTGTTGGGAAGGGCGATCGGTGCGGGCCTCTTCGCTATTACGCCAGCTGGCG
AAAGGGGGATGTGCTGCAAGGCGATTAAGTTGGGTAACGCCAGGGTTTTCCCAGTCACGACGTTGTAAAA
CGACGGCCAGTGCCAAGCTG
Features (pLannotate 1.2.2; 29 found; start..end, strand, type, name):
      6..232     +  promoter       RSV promoter: Rous sarcoma virus enhancer/promoter
    233..413     +  LTR            5' LTR (truncated): truncated 5' long terminal repeat (LTR) from HIV-1
    460..585     +  misc_feature   HIV-1 Ψ: packaging signal of human immunodeficiency virus type 1
    569..907     +  CDS            HIV-1 gag (fragment): gag protein from human immunodeficiency virus 1; gag
   1078..1311    +  misc_feature   RRE: The Rev response element (RRE) of HIV-1 allows for Rev-dependent mRNA export from the nucleus to the cytoplasm.
   1688..1788    +  CDS            Rev (fragment): human immunodeficiency virus 1 (HIV-1) Rev protein; rev; enhances nuclear export of unspliced and incompletely spliced viral mRNAs
   1807..1923    +  misc_feature   cPPT/CTS: central polypurine tract and central termination sequence of HIV-1
   1966..2177    +  promoter       EF-1α core promoter: core promoter for human elongation factor EF-1α
   2190..2458    +  LTR            5' LTR (truncated): truncated 5' long terminal repeat (LTR) from human T-cell leukemia virus (HTLV) type 1
   2496..2969    +  CDS            Nluc (fragment): NanoLuc® luciferase human codon-optimized
   2973..3518    +  CDS            SNAP-tag®: human O6-alkylguanine-DNA-alkyltransferase variant that forms covalent bonds with benzylguanine derivatives fast-reacting variant, optimized for mammalian expression
   3534..4658    +  CDS            ACTB: ACTB_BOVIN - Experimental evidence at protein level: Swiss-Prot protein existence level 1. Actin is a highly conserved protein that polymerizes to produce filaments that form cross-linked networks in the cytoplasm of cells. Actin exists in both monomeric (G-actin) and polymeric (F-actin) forms, both forms playing key functions, such as cell motility and contraction. In addition to their role in the cytoplasmic cytoskeleton, G- and F-actin also localize in the nucleus, and regulate gene transcription and motility and repair of damaged DNA. From Bos taurus (Bovine).
   4805..5267    +  misc_feature   IRES: internal ribosome entry site (IRES) of the encephalomyocarditis virus (EMCV)
   5293..5890    +  CDS            PuroR (fragment): puromycin N-acetyltransferase; pac from Streptomyces; confers resistance to puromycin
   5899..6487    +  misc_feature   WPRE: woodchuck hepatitis virus posttranscriptional regulatory element
   6482..6589    +  CDS            nef (fragment): NEF_SIVS4 - Experimental evidence at protein level: Swiss-Prot protein existence level 1. Interferes with TCR signaling from the cell membrane. Interacts with CD247/TCRZ (TCR zeta chain) and exert potent down- regulation of cell surface TCR/CD3 complexes. From Simian immunodeficiency virus (isolate F236/smH4) (SIV-sm) (Simian immunodeficiency virus sooty mangabey monkey).
   6614..6794    +  LTR            5' LTR (truncated): truncated 5' long terminal repeat (LTR) from HIV-1
   6866..6987    +  polyA_signal   SV40 poly(A) signal: SV40 polyadenylation signal
   7027..7162    +  rep_origin     SV40 ori: SV40 origin of replication
   7219..7235    -  protein_bind   lac operator: The lac repressor binds to the lac operator to inhibit transcription in E. coli. This inhibition can be relieved by adding lactose or isopropyl-β-D-thiogalactopyranoside (IPTG). lac repressor encoded by lacI
   7243..7273    -  promoter       lac promoter: promoter for the E. coli lac operon
   7288..7309    -  protein_bind   CAP binding site: CAP binding activates transcription in the presence of cAMP. E. coli catabolite activator protein
   7322..7414    -  CDS            lacI (fragment): lac repressor; lacI; The lac repressor binds to the lac operator to inhibit transcription in E. coli. This inhibition can be relieved by adding lactose or isopropyl-β-D-thiogalactopyranoside (IPTG).
   7597..8185    -  rep_origin     ori: high-copy-number ColE1/pMB1/pBR322/pUC origin of replication
   8356..9216    -  CDS            AmpR: β-lactamase; bla; confers resistance to ampicillin, carbenicillin, and related antibiotics
   9217..9321    -  promoter       AmpR promoter: bla
   9416..9451    +  CDS            rop (fragment): Rop protein, which maintains plasmids at low copy number; rop
   9553..9652    +  misc_feature   bom (fragment): basis of mobility region from pBR322
   9658..9812    -  CDS            lacZα (fragment): LacZα fragment of β-galactosidase; lacZ fragment
