[The description below was written by a language model from this plasmid's Addgene catalogue record and pLannotate feature annotations shown in this document.]
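Description:
pCDH-EF1-Large BiT - SNAP-tag - Beta-actin is a lentiviral transfer plasmid of about 9.8 kb, built on the pCDH backbone for stable expression of a tripartite fusion protein in mammalian cells. In bacteria it is maintained through a high-copy ColE1/pUC-type origin and selected with ampicillin via β-lactamase. The viral portion has the usual HIV-1-derived layout. An RSV promoter replaces the upstream part of the 5' LTR to drive genomic RNA production in packaging cells. It is followed by the Ψ packaging signal with a short gag remnant, the Rev response element for nuclear export of unspliced RNA, and the cPPT/CTS element that aids nuclear import. The cassette ends in a WPRE, which enhances transcript stability and expression, and a truncated 3' LTR. An SV40 polyadenylation signal and SV40 origin lie downstream.

Expression is driven by an EF-1α core promoter joined to an HTLV-1 LTR segment, a compact hybrid arrangement. The open reading frame begins with Large BiT, annotated as a NanoLuc fragment because it is the large subunit of the split NanoLuc complementation system. Next come the SNAP-tag, which reacts covalently with benzylguanine substrates, and beta-actin at the C terminus. The record lists the insert as human and synthetic; the annotation tool's best match for the actin was the highly conserved bovine entry. An EMCV IRES then directs translation of puromycin N-acetyltransferase from the same transcript, so puromycin selects transduced cells. The associated publication describes a quantitative endosomal escape assay for cell-penetrating peptides. This suggests that the actin-anchored Large BiT acts as a cytosolic sensor that gives luminescence when a complementary small-fragment-tagged cargo reaches the cytosol, although the record does not spell out this mechanism.
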