Addgene plasmid #171019: pCDH-EF1-Large BiT - SNAP-tag - Beta-actin
Purpose: Lentiviral expression of a Large BiT-SNAP-tag-Beta-actin fusion in mammalian cells
Depositing lab: Angus Johnston. Depositing organization: Monash University. Publication: Unravelling cytosolic delivery of cell penetrating peptides with a quantitative endosomal escape assay. Teo SLY, Rennick JJ, Yuen D, Al-Wassiti H, Johnston APR, Pouton CW. Nat Commun. 2021 Jun 17;12(1):3721. doi: 10.1038/s41467-021-23997-x. PubMed 34140497.
Backbone
  Vector backbone: pCDH
  Backbone manufacturer: System Biosciences
  Backbone size w/o insert (bp): 7657
  Total vector size (bp): 9819
  Vector type: Mammalian Expression, Lentiviral, Luciferase
  Selectable markers: Puromycin
Growth in bacteria
  Bacterial resistance: Ampicillin, 100 μg/mL
  Growth temperature: 37°C
  Growth strain: NEB Stable
  Copy number: High Copy
Gene/Insert
  Gene/Insert name: LargeBit-SNAPtag- Beta-actin
  Species: H. sapiens (human), Synthetic
  Insert size (bp): 2163
  Promoter: EF1
  Tag / fusion protein: LargeBiT (N terminal on insert); Beta actin (C terminal on insert)
  Cloning method: Gibson Cloning
  Sequencing primers: 5′ CAGCCGGCTCTCCACGC; 3′ gcttcggccagtaacgtta
Resource information
  A portion of this plasmid was derived from a plasmid made by: Actin-mRFP-PAGFP was a gift from Guillaume Charras & Tim Mitchison (Addgene plasmid # 62382 ; http://n2t.net/addgene:62382 ; RRID:Addgene_62382)
Terms and licenses: Academic/Nonprofit Terms; Industry Terms: Not Available to Industry
Depositor comments: Please visit https://www.biorxiv.org/content/10.1101/2020.08.20.258350v1 for bioRxiv preprint.
How to cite: pCDH-EF1-Large BiT - SNAP-tag - Beta-actin was a gift from Angus Johnston (Addgene plasmid # 171019 ; http://n2t.net/addgene:171019 ; RRID:Addgene_171019)
